>Addgene plasmid #148114 | pcDNA3.1-MS2-HA-HshnRNPC1_Z | addgene full sequence | sequence record 476041 | Addgene NGS Result
ACTAACCATTCCAATTTTCGCCACGAATTCCGACTGCGAGCTTATTGTTAAGGCAATGCAAGGTCTCCTA
AAAGATGGAAACCCGATTCCCTCGGCCATCGCGGCCAACTCCGGCATCTACGGAGGTGGAGGTGGATCTG
GTGGATCTCCTCCACATATGGCTTACCCATACGATGTTCCAGATTACGCTCCTCCAAAGCTTGGATCCAT
GGCCAGCAACGTTACCAACAAGACAGATCCTCGCTCCATGAACTCCCGTGTATTCATTGGGAATCTCAAC
ACTCTTGTGGTCAAGAAATCTGATGTGGAGGCAATCTTTTCGAAGTATGGCAAAATTGTGGGCTGCTCTG
TTCATAAGGGCTTTGCCTTCGTTCAGTATGTTAATGAGAGAAATGCCCGGGCTGCTGTAGCAGGAGAGGA
TGGCAGAATGATTGCTGGCCAGGTTTTAGATATTAACCTGGCTGCAGAGCCAAAAGTGAACCGAGGAAAA
GCAGGTGTGAAACGATCTGCAGCGGAGATGTACGGCTCCTCTTTTGACTTGGACTATGACTTTCAACGGG
ACTATTATGATAGGATGTACAGTTACCCAGCACGTGTACCTCCTCCTCCTCCTATTGCTCGGGCTGTAGT
GCCCTCGAAACGTCAGCGTGTATCAGGAAACACTTCACGAAGGGGCAAAAGTGGCTTCAATTCTAAGAGT
GGACAGCGGGGATCTTCCAAGTCTGGAAAGTTGAAAGGAGATGACCTTCAGGCCATTAAGAAGGAGCTGA
CCCAGATAAAACAAAAAGTGGATTCTCTCCTGGAAAACCTGGAAAAAATTGAAAAGGAACAGAGCAAACA
AGCAGTAGAGATGAAGAATGATAAGTCAGAAGAGGAGCAGAGCAGCAGCTCCGTGAAGAAAGATGAGACT
AATGTGAAGATGGAGTCTGAGGGGGGTGCAGATGACTCTGCTGAGGAGGGGGACCTACTGGATGATGATG
ATAATGAAGATCGGGGGGATGACCAGCTGGAGTTGATCAAGGATGATGAAAAAGAGGCTGAGGAAGGAGA
GGATGACAGAGACAGCGCCAATGGCGAGGATGACTCTTAACTCGAGTCTAGAGCGGCCGCCTAGAGGGCC
CTATTCTATAGTGTCACCTAAATGCTAGAGCTCGCTGATCAGCCTCGACTGTGCCTTCTAGTTGCCAGCC
ATCTGTTGTTTGCCCCTCCCCCGTGCCTTCCTTGACCCTGGAAGGTGCCACTCCCACTGTCCTTTCCTAA
TAAAATGAGGAAATTGCATCGCATTGTCTGAGTAGGTGTCATTCTATTCTGGGGGGTGGGGTGGGGCAGG
ACAGCAAGGGGGAGGATTGGGAAGACAATAGCAGGCATGCTGGGGATGCGGTGGGCTCTATGGCTTCTGA
GGCGGAAAGAACCAGCTGGGGCTCTAGGGGGTATCCCC
[124 nt withheld, positions 1439-1562]
C
[91 nt withheld, positions 1564-1654]
A
[49 nt withheld, positions 1656-1704]
CCTTTGACGTTGGAGTCCACGTTCTTT
[37 nt withheld, positions 1732-1768]
ACCCTATCTCGGTCTATTCTTTTGATTTATAAGGGATTTTGCCGATTTCGGCCTATTGGTTAAAAAATGA
GCTGATTTAACAAAAATTTAACGCGAATTAATTCTGTGGAATGTGTGTCAGTTAGGGTGTGGAAAGTCCC
CAGGCTCCCCAGCAGGCAGAAGTATGCAAAGCATGCATCTCAATTAGTCAGCAACCAGGTGTGGAAAGTC
CCCAGGCTCCCCAGCAGGCAGAAGTATGCAAAGCATGCATCTCAATTAGTCAGCAACCATAGTCCCGCCC
CTAACTCCGCCCATCCCGCCCCTAACTCCGCCCAGTTCCGCCCATTCTCCGCCCCATGGCTGACTAATTT
TTTTTATTTATGCAGAGGCCGAGGCCGCCTCTGCCTCTGAGCTATTCCAGAAGTAGTGAGGAGGCTTTTT
TGGAGGCCTAGGCTTTTGCAAAAAGCTCCCGGGAGCTTGTATATCCATTTTCGGATCTGATCAAGAGACA
GGATGAGGATCGTTTCGCATGATTGAACAAGATGGATTGCACGCAGGTTCTCCGGCCGCTTGGGTGGAGA
GGCTATTCGGCTATGACTGGGCACAACAGACAATCGGCTGCTCTGATGCCGCCGTGTTCCGGCTGTCAGC
GCAGGGGCGCCCGGTTCTTTTTGTCAAGACCGACCTGTCCGGTGCCCTGAATGAACTGCAGGACGAGGCA
GCGCGGCTATCGTGGCTGGCCACGACGGGCGTTCCTTGCGCAGCTGTGCTCGACGTTGTCACTGAAGCGG
GAAGGGACTGGCTGCTATTGGGCGAAGTGCCGGGGCAGGATCTCCTGTCATCTCACCTTGCTCCTGCCGA
GAAAGTATCCATCATGGCTGATGCAATGCGGCGGCTGCATACGCTTGATCCGGCTACCTGCCCATTCGAC
CACCAAGCGAAACATCGCATCGAGCGAGCACGTACTCGGATGGAAGCCGGTCTTGTCGATCAGGATGATC
TGGACGAAGAGCATCAGGGGCTCGCGCCAGCCGAACTGTTCGCCAGGCTCAAGGCGCGCATGCCCGACGG
CGAGGATCTCGTCGTGACCCATGGCGATGCCTGCTTGCCGAATATCATGGTGGAAAATGGCCGCTTTTCT
GGATTCATCGACTGTGGCCGGCTGGGTGTGGCGGACCGCTATCAGGACATAGCGTTGGCTACCCGTGATA
TTGCTGAAGAGCTTGGCGGCGAATGGGCTGACCGCTTCCTCGTGCTTTACGGTATCGCCGCTCCCGATTC
GCAGCGCATCGCCTTCTATCGCCTTCTTGACGAGTTCTTCTGAGCGGGACTCTGGGGTTCGAAATGACCG
ACCAAGCGACGCCCAACCTGCCATCACGAGATTTCGATTCCACCGCCGCCTTCTATGAAAGGTTGGGCTT
CGGAATCGTTTTCCGGGACGCCGGCTGGATGATCCTCCAGCGCGGGGATCTCATGCTGGAGTTCTTCGCC
CACCCCAACTTGTTTATTGCAGCTTATAATGGTTACAAATAAAGCAATAGCATCACAAATTTCACAAATA
AAGCATTTTTTTCACTGCATTCTAGTTGTGGTTTGTCCAAACTCATCAATGTATCTTATCATGTCTGTAT
ACCGTCGACCTCTAGCTAGAGCTTGGCGTAATCATGGTCATAGCTGTTTCCTGTGTGAAATTGTTATCCG
CTCACAATTCCACACAACATACGAGCCGGAAGCATAAAGTGTAAAGCCTGGGGTGCCTAATGAGTGAGCT
AACTCACATTAATTGCGTTGCGCTCACTGCCCGCTTTCCAGTCGGGAAACCTGTCGTGCCAGCTGCATTA
ATGAATCGGCCAACGCGCGGGGAGAGGCGGTTTGCGTATTGGGCGCTCTTCCGCTTCCTCGCTCACTGAC
TCGCTGCGCTCGGTCGTTCGGCTGCGGCGAGCGGTATCAGCTCACTCAAAGGCGGTAATACGGTTATCCA
CAGAATCAGGGGATAACGCAGGAAAGAACATGTGAGCAAAAGGCCAGCAAAAGGCCAGGAACCGTAAAAA
GGCCGCGTTGCTGGCGTTTTTCCATAGGCTCCGCCCCCCTGACGAGCATCACAAAAATCGACGCTCAAGT
CAGAGGTGGCGAAACCCGACAGGACTATAAAGATACCAGGCGTTTCCCCCTGGAAGCTCCCTCGTGCGCT
CTCCTGTTCCGACCCTGCCGCTTACCGGATACCTGTCCGCCTTTCTCCCTTCGGGAAGCGTGGCGCTTTC
TCATAGCTCACGCTGTAGGTATCTCAGTTCGGTGTAGGTCGTTCGCTCCAAGCTGGGCTGTGTGCACGAA
CCCCCCGTTCAGCCCGACCGCTGCGCCTTATCCGGTAACTATCGTCTTGAGTCCAACCCGGTAAGACACG
ACTTATCGCCACTGGCAGCAGCCACTGGTAACAGGATTAGCAGAGCGAGGTATGTAGGCGGTGCTACAGA
GTTCTTGAAGTGGTGGCCTAACTACGGCTACACTAGAAGAACAGTATTTGGTATCTGCGCTCTGCTGAAG
CCAGTTACCTTCGGAAAAAGAGTTGGTAGCTCTTGATCCGGCAAACAAACCACCGCTGGTAGCGGTGGTT
TTTTTGTTTGCAAGCAGCAGATTACGCGCAGAAAAAAAGGATCTCAAGAAGATCCTTTGATCTTTTCTAC
GGGGTCTGACGCTCAGTGGAACGAAAACTCACGTTAAGGGATTTTGGTCATGAGATTATCAAAAAGGATC
TTCACCTAGATCCTTTTAAATTAAAAATGAAGTTTTAAATCAATCTAAAGTATATATGAGTAAACTTGGT
CTGACAGTTACCAATGCTTAATCAGTGAGGCACCTATCTCAGCGATCTGTCTATTTCGTTCATCCATAGT
TGCCTGACTCCCCGTCGTGTAGATAACTACGATACGGGAGGGCTTACCATCTGGCCCCAGTGCTGCAATG
ATACCGCGAGACCCACGCTCACCGGCTCCAGATTTATCAGCAATAAACCAGCCAGCCGGAAGGGCCGAGC
GCAGAAGTGGTCCTGCAACTTTATCCGCCTCCATCCAGTCTATTAATTGTTGCCGGGAAGCTAGAGTAAG
TAGTTCGCCAGTTAATAGTTTGCGCAACGTTGTTGCCATTGCTACAGGCATCGTGGTGTCACGCTCGTCG
TTTGGTATGGCTTCATTCAGCTCCGGTTCCCAACGATCAAGGCGAGTTACATGATCCCCCATGTTGTGCA
AAAAAGCGGTTAGCTCCTTCGGTCCTCCGATCGTTGTCAGAAGTAAGTTGGCCGCAGTGTTATCACTCAT
GGTTATGGCAGCACTGCATAATTCTCTTACTGTCATGCCATCCGTAAGATGCTTTTCTGTGACTGGTGAG
TACTCAACCAAGTCATTCTGAGAATAGTGTATGCGGCGACCGAGTTGCTCTTGCCCGGCGTCAATACGGG
ATAATACCGCGCCACATAGCAGAACTTTAAAAGTGCTCATCATTGGAAAACGTTCTTCGGGGCGAAAACT
CTCAAGGATCTTACCGCTGTTGAGATCCAGTTCGATGTAACCCACTCGTGCACCCAACTGATCTTCAGCA
TCTTTTACTTTCACCAGCGTTTCTGGGTGAGCAAAAACAGGAAGGCAAAATGCCGCAAAAAAGGGAATAA
GGGCGACACGGAAATGTTGAATACTCATACTCTTCCTTTTTCAATATTATTGAAGCATTTATCAGGGTTA
TTGTCTCATGAGCGGATACATATTTGAATGTATTTAGAAAAATAAACAAATAGGGGTTCCGCGCACATTT
CCCCGAAAAGTGCCACCTGACGTCGACGGATCGGGAGATCTCCCGATCCCCTATGGTGCACTCTCAGTAC
AATCTGCTCTGATGCCGCATAGTTAAGCCAGTATCTGCTCCCTGCTTGTGTGTTGGAGGTCGCTGAGTAG
TGCGCGAGCAAAATTTAAGCTACAACAAGGCAAGGCTTGACCGACAATTGCATGAAGAATCTGCTTAGGG
TTAGGCGTTTTGCGCTGCTTCGCGATGTACGGGCCAGATATACGCGTTGACATTGATTATTGACTAGTTA
TTAATAGTAATCAATTACGGGGTCATTAGTTCATAGCCCATATATGGAGTTCCGCGTTACATAACTTACG
GTAAATGGCCCGCCTGGCTGACCGCCCAACGACCCCCGCCCATTGACGTCAATAATGACGTATGTTCCCA
TAGTAACGCCAATAGGGACTTTCCATTGACGTCAATGGGTGGAGTATTTACGGTAAACTGCCCACTTGGC
AGTACATCAAGTGTATCATATGCCAAGTACGCCCCCTATTGACGTCAATGACGGTAAATGGCCCGCCTGG
CATTATGCCCAGTACATGACCTTATGGGACTTTCCTACTTGGCAGTACATCTACGTATTAGTCATCGCTA
TTACCATGGTGATGCGGTTTTGGCAGTACATCAATGGGCGTGGATAGCGGTTTGACTCACGGGGATTTCC
AAGTCTCCACCCCATTGACGTCAATGGGAGTTTGTTTTGGCACCAAAATCAACGGGACTTTCCAAAATGT
CGTAACAACTCCGCCCCATTGACGCAAATGGGCGGTAGGCGTGTACGGTGGGAGGTCTATATAAGCAGAG
CTCTCTGGCTAACTAGAGAACCCACTGCTTACTGGCTTATCGAAATTAATACGACTCACTATAGGGAGAC
CCAAGCTTGCCACCATGGCTTCTAACTTTACTCAGTTCGTTCTCGTCGACAATGGCGGAACTGGCGACGT
GACTGTCGCCCCAAGCAACTTCGCTAACGGGGTCGCTGAATGGATCAGCTCTAACTCGCGATCACAGGCT
TACAAAGTAACCTGTAGCGTTCGTCAGAGCTCTGCGCAGAATCGCAAATACACCATCAAAGTCGAGGTGC
CTAAAGTGGCAACCCAGACTGTTGGTGGTGAAGAGCTTCCTGTAGCCGGATGGAGATCTTACTTAAATAT
GGA
Features (pLannotate 1.2.2; 23 found; start..end, strand, type, name):
    164..190     +  CDS            3xHA (fragment): three tandem HA epitope tags
    209..1087    +  CDS            HNRNPC: HNRPC_HUMAN - Also known as HNRPC. Experimental evidence at protein level: Swiss-Prot protein existence level 1. Binds pre-mRNA and nucleates the assembly of 40S hnRNP particles (PubMed:8264621). Interacts with poly-U tracts in the 3'-UTR or 5'-UTR of mRNA and modulates the stability and the level of translation of bound mRNA molecules (PubMed:12509468, PubMed:16010978, PubMed:7567451, PubMed:8264621). Single HNRNPC tetramers bind 230-240 nucleotides. Trimers of HNRNPC tetramers bind 700 nucleotides (PubMed:8264621). May play a role in the early steps of spliceosome assembly and pre-mRNA splic
   1125..1143    -  promoter       SP6 promoter: promoter for bacteriophage SP6 RNA polymerase
   1169..1393    +  polyA_signal   bGH poly(A) signal: bovine growth hormone polyadenylation signal
   1397..1418    +  promoter       SV40 promoter (fragment): SV40 enhancer and early promoter
   1439..1867    +  rep_origin     f1 ori (sequence partly withheld): f1 bacteriophage origin of replication; arrow indicates direction of (+) strand synthesis
   1881..2210    +  promoter       SV40 promoter: SV40 enhancer and early promoter
   2277..3068    +  CDS            neo: KKA2_KLEPN - Also known as kan, nptII. Experimental evidence at protein level: Swiss-Prot protein existence level 1. Resistance to kanamycin, neomycin, paromomycin, ribostamycin, butirosin and gentamicin B. From Klebsiella pneumoniae.
   3092..3250    +  CDS            ble (fragment): BLE_KLEPN - Experimental evidence at protein level: Swiss-Prot protein existence level 1. Binding protein with a strong affinity to the bleomycin family of antibiotics. Binds to CL990; an antimitotic-antibiotic compound. From Klebsiella pneumoniae.
   3245..3366    +  polyA_signal   SV40 poly(A) signal: SV40 polyadenylation signal
   3439..3455    -  protein_bind   lac operator: The lac repressor binds to the lac operator to inhibit transcription in E. coli. This inhibition can be relieved by adding lactose or isopropyl-β-D-thiogalactopyranoside (IPTG). lac repressor encoded by lacI
   3463..3493    -  promoter       lac promoter: promoter for the E. coli lac operon
   3508..3529    -  protein_bind   CAP binding site: CAP binding activates transcription in the presence of cAMP. E. coli catabolite activator protein
   3542..3634    -  CDS            lacI (fragment): lac repressor; lacI; The lac repressor binds to the lac operator to inhibit transcription in E. coli. This inhibition can be relieved by adding lactose or isopropyl-β-D-thiogalactopyranoside (IPTG).
   3817..4405    -  rep_origin     ori: high-copy-number ColE1/pMB1/pBR322/pUC origin of replication
   4576..5436    -  CDS            AmpR: β-lactamase; bla; confers resistance to ampicillin, carbenicillin, and related antibiotics
   5437..5541    -  promoter       AmpR promoter: bla
   5600..5652    -  misc_feature   bom (fragment): basis of mobility region from pBR322
   5807..6186    +  enhancer       CMV enhancer: human cytomegalovirus immediate early enhancer
   6187..6390    +  promoter       CMV promoter: human cytomegalovirus (CMV) immediate early promoter
   6386..6419    +  LTR            5' LTR (truncated) (fragment): truncated 5' long terminal repeat (LTR) from HIV-1
   6435..6453    +  promoter       T7 promoter: promoter for bacteriophage T7 RNA polymerase
   6476..121     +  CDS            MS2 (across the origin): bacteriophage MS2 coat protein binds to a specific stem-loop structure in the viral RNA (Peabody, 1993)
