>Addgene plasmid #148114 | pcDNA3.1-MS2-HA-HshnRNPC1_Z | analyzer sequence | sequence record 290561
GACGGATCGGGAGATCTCCCGATCCCCTATGGTGCACTCTCAGTACAATCTGCTCTGATGCCGCATAGTT
AAGCCAGTATCTGCTCCCTGCTTGTGTGTTGGAGGTCGCTGAGTAGTGCGCGAGCAAAATTTAAGCTACA
ACAAGGCAAGGCTTGACCGACAATTGCATGAAGAATCTGCTTAGGGTTAGGCGTTTTGCGCTGCTTCGCG
ATGTACGGGCCAGATATACGCGTTGACATTGATTATTGACTAGTTATTAATAGTAATCAATTACGGGGTC
ATTAGTTCATAGCCCATATATGGAGTTCCGCGTTACATAACTTACGGTAAATGGCCCGCCTGGCTGACCG
CCCAACGACCCCCGCCCATTGACGTCAATAATGACGTATGTTCCCATAGTAACGCCAATAGGGACTTTCC
ATTGACGTCAATGGGTGGAGTATTTACGGTAAACTGCCCACTTGGCAGTACATCAAGTGTATCATATGCC
AAGTACGCCCCCTATTGACGTCAATGACGGTAAATGGCCCGCCTGGCATTATGCCCAGTACATGACCTTA
TGGGACTTTCCTACTTGGCAGTACATCTACGTATTAGTCATCGCTATTACCATGGTGATGCGGTTTTGGC
AGTACATCAATGGGCGTGGATAGCGGTTTGACTCACGGGGATTTCCAAGTCTCCACCCCATTGACGTCAA
TGGGAGTTTGTTTTGGCACCAAAATCAACGGGACTTTCCAAAATGTCGTAACAACTCCGCCCCATTGACG
CAAATGGGCGGTAGGCGTGTACGGTGGGAGGTCTATATAAGCAGAGCTCTCTGGCTAACTAGAGAACCCA
CTGCTTACTGGCTTATCGAAATTAATACGACTCACTATAGGGAGACCCAAGCTTGCCACCATGGCTTCTA
ACTTTACTCAGTTCGTTCTCGTCGACAATGGCGGAACTGGCGACGTGACTGTCGCCCCAAGCAACTTCGC
TAACGGGGTCGCTGAATGGATCAGCTCTAACTCGCGATCACAGGCTTACAAAGTAACCTGTAGCGTTCGT
CAGAGCTCTGCGCAGAATCGCAAATACACCATCAAAGTCGAGGTGCCTAAAGTGGCAACCCAGACTGTTG
GTGGTGAAGAGCTTCCTGTAGCCGGATGGAGATCTTACTTAAATATGGAACTAACCATTCCAATTTTCGC
CACGAATTCCGACTGCGAGCTTATTGTTAAGGCAATGCAAGGTCTCCTAAAAGATGGAAACCCGATTCCC
TCGGCCATCGCGGCCAACTCCGGCATCTACGGAGGTGGAGGTGGATCTGGTGGATCTCCTCCACATATGG
CTTACCCATACGATGTTCCAGATTACGCTCCTCCAAAGCTTGGATCCATGGCCAGCAACGTTACCAACAA
GACAGATCCTCGCTCCATGAACTCCCGTGTATTCATTGGGAATCTCAACACTCTTGTGGTCAAGAAATCT
GATGTGGAGGCAATCTTTTCGAAGTATGGCAAAATTGTGGGCTGCTCTGTTCATAAGGGCTTTGCCTTCG
TTCAGTATGTTAATGAGAGAAATGCCCGGGCTGCTGTAGCAGGAGAGGATGGCAGAATGATTGCTGGCCA
GGTTTTAGATATTAACCTGGCTGCAGAGCCAAAAGTGAACCGAGGAAAAGCAGGTGTGAAACGATCTGCA
GCGGAGATGTACGGCTCCTCTTTTGACTTGGACTATGACTTTCAACGGGACTATTATGATAGGATGTACA
GTTACCCAGCACGTGTACCTCCTCCTCCTCCTATTGCTCGGGCTGTAGTGCCCTCGAAACGTCAGCGTGT
ATCAGGAAACACTTCACGAAGGGGCAAAAGTGGCTTCAATTCTAAGAGTGGACAGCGGGGATCTTCCAAG
TCTGGAAAGTTGAAAGGAGATGACCTTCAGGCCATTAAGAAGGAGCTGACCCAGATAAAACAAAAAGTGG
ATTCTCTCCTGGAAAACCTGGAAAAAATTGAAAAGGAACAGAGCAAACAAGCAGTAGAGATGAAGAATGA
TAAGTCAGAAGAGGAGCAGAGCAGCAGCTCCGTGAAGAAAGATGAGACTAATGTGAAGATGGAGTCTGAG
GGGGGTGCAGATGACTCTGCTGAGGAGGGGGACCTACTGGATGATGATGATAATGAAGATCGGGGGGATG
ACCAGCTGGAGTTGATCAAGGATGATGAAAAAGAGGCTGAGGAAGGAGAGGATGACAGAGACAGCGCCAA
TGGCGAGGATGACTCTTAACTCGAGTCTAGAGCGGCCGCCTAGAGGGCCCTATTCTATAGTGTCACCTAA
ATGCTAGAGCTCGCTGATCAGCCTCGACTGTGCCTTCTAGTTGCCAGCCATCTGTTGTTTGCCCCTCCCC
CGTGCCTTCCTTGACCCTGGAAGGTGCCACTCCCACTGTCCTTTCCTAATAAAATGAGGAAATTGCATCG
CATTGTCTGAGTAGGTGTCATTCTATTCTGGGGGGTGGGGTGGGGCAGGACAGCAAGGGGGAGGATTGGG
AAGACAATAGCAGGCATGCTGGGGATGCGGTGGGCTCTATGGCTTCTGAGGCGGAAAGAACCAGCTGGGG
CTCTAGGGGGTATCCCC
[124 nt withheld, positions 2608-2731]
C
[91 nt withheld, positions 2733-2823]
A
[49 nt withheld, positions 2825-2873]
CCTTTGACGTTGGAGTCCACGTTCTTT
[37 nt withheld, positions 2901-2937]
ACCCTATCTCGGTCTATTCTTTTGATTTATAAGGGATTTTGCCGATTTCGGCCTATTGGTTAAAAAATGA
GCTGATTTAACAAAAATTTAACGCGAATTAATTCTGTGGAATGTGTGTCAGTTAGGGTGTGGAAAGTCCC
CAGGCTCCCCAGCAGGCAGAAGTATGCAAAGCATGCATCTCAATTAGTCAGCAACCAGGTGTGGAAAGTC
CCCAGGCTCCCCAGCAGGCAGAAGTATGCAAAGCATGCATCTCAATTAGTCAGCAACCATAGTCCCGCCC
CTAACTCCGCCCATCCCGCCCCTAACTCCGCCCAGTTCCGCCCATTCTCCGCCCCATGGCTGACTAATTT
TTTTTATTTATGCAGAGGCCGAGGCCGCCTCTGCCTCTGAGCTATTCCAGAAGTAGTGAGGAGGCTTTTT
TGGAGGCCTAGGCTTTTGCAAAAAGCTCCCGGGAGCTTGTATATCCATTTTCGGATCTGATCAAGAGACA
GGATGAGGATCGTTTCGCATGATTGAACAAGATGGATTGCACGCAGGTTCTCCGGCCGCTTGGGTGGAGA
GGCTATTCGGCTATGACTGGGCACAACAGACAATCGGCTGCTCTGATGCCGCCGTGTTCCGGCTGTCAGC
GCAGGGGCGCCCGGTTCTTTTTGTCAAGACCGACCTGTCCGGTGCCCTGAATGAACTGCAGGACGAGGCA
GCGCGGCTATCGTGGCTGGCCACGACGGGCGTTCCTTGCGCAGCTGTGCTCGACGTTGTCACTGAAGCGG
GAAGGGACTGGCTGCTATTGGGCGAAGTGCCGGGGCAGGATCTCCTGTCATCTCACCTTGCTCCTGCCGA
GAAAGTATCCATCATGGCTGATGCAATGCGGCGGCTGCATACGCTTGATCCGGCTACCTGCCCATTCGAC
CACCAAGCGAAACATCGCATCGAGCGAGCACGTACTCGGATGGAAGCCGGTCTTGTCGATCAGGATGATC
TGGACGAAGAGCATCAGGGGCTCGCGCCAGCCGAACTGTTCGCCAGGCTCAAGGCGCGCATGCCCGACGG
CGAGGATCTCGTCGTGACCCATGGCGATGCCTGCTTGCCGAATATCATGGTGGAAAATGGCCGCTTTTCT
GGATTCATCGACTGTGGCCGGCTGGGTGTGGCGGACCGCTATCAGGACATAGCGTTGGCTACCCGTGATA
TTGCTGAAGAGCTTGGCGGCGAATGGGCTGACCGCTTCCTCGTGCTTTACGGTATCGCCGCTCCCGATTC
GCAGCGCATCGCCTTCTATCGCCTTCTTGACGAGTTCTTCTGAGCGGGACTCTGGGGTTCGAAATGACCG
ACCAAGCGACGCCCAACCTGCCATCACGAGATTTCGATTCCACCGCCGCCTTCTATGAAAGGTTGGGCTT
CGGAATCGTTTTCCGGGACGCCGGCTGGATGATCCTCCAGCGCGGGGATCTCATGCTGGAGTTCTTCGCC
CACCCCAACTTGTTTATTGCAGCTTATAATGGTTACAAATAAAGCAATAGCATCACAAATTTCACAAATA
AAGCATTTTTTTCACTGCATTCTAGTTGTGGTTTGTCCAAACTCATCAATGTATCTTATCATGTCTGTAT
ACCGTCGACCTCTAGCTAGAGCTTGGCGTAATCATGGTCATAGCTGTTTCCTGTGTGAAATTGTTATCCG
CTCACAATTCCACACAACATACGAGCCGGAAGCATAAAGTGTAAAGCCTGGGGTGCCTAATGAGTGAGCT
AACTCACATTAATTGCGTTGCGCTCACTGCCCGCTTTCCAGTCGGGAAACCTGTCGTGCCAGCTGCATTA
ATGAATCGGCCAACGCGCGGGGAGAGGCGGTTTGCGTATTGGGCGCTCTTCCGCTTCCTCGCTCACTGAC
TCGCTGCGCTCGGTCGTTCGGCTGCGGCGAGCGGTATCAGCTCACTCAAAGGCGGTAATACGGTTATCCA
CAGAATCAGGGGATAACGCAGGAAAGAACATGTGAGCAAAAGGCCAGCAAAAGGCCAGGAACCGTAAAAA
GGCCGCGTTGCTGGCGTTTTTCCATAGGCTCCGCCCCCCTGACGAGCATCACAAAAATCGACGCTCAAGT
CAGAGGTGGCGAAACCCGACAGGACTATAAAGATACCAGGCGTTTCCCCCTGGAAGCTCCCTCGTGCGCT
CTCCTGTTCCGACCCTGCCGCTTACCGGATACCTGTCCGCCTTTCTCCCTTCGGGAAGCGTGGCGCTTTC
TCATAGCTCACGCTGTAGGTATCTCAGTTCGGTGTAGGTCGTTCGCTCCAAGCTGGGCTGTGTGCACGAA
CCCCCCGTTCAGCCCGACCGCTGCGCCTTATCCGGTAACTATCGTCTTGAGTCCAACCCGGTAAGACACG
ACTTATCGCCACTGGCAGCAGCCACTGGTAACAGGATTAGCAGAGCGAGGTATGTAGGCGGTGCTACAGA
GTTCTTGAAGTGGTGGCCTAACTACGGCTACACTAGAAGAACAGTATTTGGTATCTGCGCTCTGCTGAAG
CCAGTTACCTTCGGAAAAAGAGTTGGTAGCTCTTGATCCGGCAAACAAACCACCGCTGGTAGCGGTTTTT
TTGTTTGCAAGCAGCAGATTACGCGCAGAAAAAAAGGATCTCAAGAAGATCCTTTGATCTTTTCTACGGG
GTCTGACGCTCAGTGGAACGAAAACTCACGTTAAGGGATTTTGGTCATGAGATTATCAAAAAGGATCTTC
ACCTAGATCCTTTTAAATTAAAAATGAAGTTTTAAATCAATCTAAAGTATATATGAGTAAACTTGGTCTG
ACAGTTACCAATGCTTAATCAGTGAGGCACCTATCTCAGCGATCTGTCTATTTCGTTCATCCATAGTTGC
CTGACTCCCCGTCGTGTAGATAACTACGATACGGGAGGGCTTACCATCTGGCCCCAGTGCTGCAATGATA
CCGCGAGACCCACGCTCACCGGCTCCAGATTTATCAGCAATAAACCAGCCAGCCGGAAGGGCCGAGCGCA
GAAGTGGTCCTGCAACTTTATCCGCCTCCATCCAGTCTATTAATTGTTGCCGGGAAGCTAGAGTAAGTAG
TTCGCCAGTTAATAGTTTGCGCAACGTTGTTGCCATTGCTACAGGCATCGTGGTGTCACGCTCGTCGTTT
GGTATGGCTTCATTCAGCTCCGGTTCCCAACGATCAAGGCGAGTTACATGATCCCCCATGTTGTGCAAAA
AAGCGGTTAGCTCCTTCGGTCCTCCGATCGTTGTCAGAAGTAAGTTGGCCGCAGTGTTATCACTCATGGT
TATGGCAGCACTGCATAATTCTCTTACTGTCATGCCATCCGTAAGATGCTTTTCTGTGACTGGTGAGTAC
TCAACCAAGTCATTCTGAGAATAGTGTATGCGGCGACCGAGTTGCTCTTGCCCGGCGTCAATACGGGATA
ATACCGCGCCACATAGCAGAACTTTAAAAGTGCTCATCATTGGAAAACGTTCTTCGGGGCGAAAACTCTC
AAGGATCTTACCGCTGTTGAGATCCAGTTCGATGTAACCCACTCGTGCACCCAACTGATCTTCAGCATCT
TTTACTTTCACCAGCGTTTCTGGGTGAGCAAAAACAGGAAGGCAAAATGCCGCAAAAAAGGGAATAAGGG
CGACACGGAAATGTTGAATACTCATACTCTTCCTTTTTCAATATTATTGAAGCATTTATCAGGGTTATTG
TCTCATGAGCGGATACATATTTGAATGTATTTAGAAAAATAAACAAATAGGGGTTCCGCGCACATTTCCC
CGAAAAGTGCCACCTGACGTC
Features (pLannotate 1.2.2; 23 found; start..end, strand, type, name):
     28..80      -  misc_feature   bom (fragment): basis of mobility region from pBR322
    235..614     +  enhancer       CMV enhancer: human cytomegalovirus immediate early enhancer
    615..818     +  promoter       CMV promoter: human cytomegalovirus (CMV) immediate early promoter
    814..847     +  LTR            5' LTR (truncated) (fragment): truncated 5' long terminal repeat (LTR) from HIV-1
    863..881     +  promoter       T7 promoter: promoter for bacteriophage T7 RNA polymerase
    904..1290    +  CDS            MS2: bacteriophage MS2 coat protein binds to a specific stem-loop structure in the viral RNA (Peabody, 1993)
   1333..1359    +  CDS            3xHA (fragment): three tandem HA epitope tags
   1378..2256    +  CDS            HNRNPC: HNRPC_HUMAN - Also known as HNRPC. Experimental evidence at protein level: Swiss-Prot protein existence level 1. Binds pre-mRNA and nucleates the assembly of 40S hnRNP particles (PubMed:8264621). Interacts with poly-U tracts in the 3'-UTR or 5'-UTR of mRNA and modulates the stability and the level of translation of bound mRNA molecules (PubMed:12509468, PubMed:16010978, PubMed:7567451, PubMed:8264621). Single HNRNPC tetramers bind 230-240 nucleotides. Trimers of HNRNPC tetramers bind 700 nucleotides (PubMed:8264621). May play a role in the early steps of spliceosome assembly and pre-mRNA splic
   2294..2312    -  promoter       SP6 promoter: promoter for bacteriophage SP6 RNA polymerase
   2338..2562    +  polyA_signal   bGH poly(A) signal: bovine growth hormone polyadenylation signal
   2566..2587    +  promoter       SV40 promoter (fragment): SV40 enhancer and early promoter
   2608..3036    +  rep_origin     f1 ori (sequence partly withheld): f1 bacteriophage origin of replication; arrow indicates direction of (+) strand synthesis
   3050..3379    +  promoter       SV40 promoter: SV40 enhancer and early promoter
   3446..4237    +  CDS            neo: KKA2_KLEPN - Also known as kan, nptII. Experimental evidence at protein level: Swiss-Prot protein existence level 1. Resistance to kanamycin, neomycin, paromomycin, ribostamycin, butirosin and gentamicin B. From Klebsiella pneumoniae.
   4261..4419    +  CDS            ble (fragment): BLE_KLEPN - Experimental evidence at protein level: Swiss-Prot protein existence level 1. Binding protein with a strong affinity to the bleomycin family of antibiotics. Binds to CL990; an antimitotic-antibiotic compound. From Klebsiella pneumoniae.
   4414..4535    +  polyA_signal   SV40 poly(A) signal: SV40 polyadenylation signal
   4608..4624    -  protein_bind   lac operator: The lac repressor binds to the lac operator to inhibit transcription in E. coli. This inhibition can be relieved by adding lactose or isopropyl-β-D-thiogalactopyranoside (IPTG). lac repressor encoded by lacI
   4632..4662    -  promoter       lac promoter: promoter for the E. coli lac operon
   4677..4698    -  protein_bind   CAP binding site: CAP binding activates transcription in the presence of cAMP. E. coli catabolite activator protein
   4711..4803    -  CDS            lacI (fragment): lac repressor; lacI; The lac repressor binds to the lac operator to inhibit transcription in E. coli. This inhibition can be relieved by adding lactose or isopropyl-β-D-thiogalactopyranoside (IPTG).
   4986..5571    -  rep_origin     ori: high-copy-number ColE1/pMB1/pBR322/pUC origin of replication
   5742..6602    -  CDS            AmpR: β-lactamase; bla; confers resistance to ampicillin, carbenicillin, and related antibiotics
   6603..6707    -  promoter       AmpR promoter: bla
