[The description below was written by a language model from this plasmid's Addgene catalogue record and pLannotate feature annotations shown in this document.]
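Description:
pcDNA3.1-MS2-HA-HshnRNPC1_Z is a mammalian expression plasmid of about 6.7 kb that produces human hnRNP C (the C1 isoform, according to the depositor's reference to the shorter HNRNPC isoform) fused at its N-terminus to the bacteriophage MS2 coat protein and an HA epitope. The catalogue lists the backbone as unknown, but the name and the annotated features fit a pcDNA3.1-type vector. It carries a high-copy ColE1/pUC origin and β-lactamase for ampicillin selection in E. coli, an f1 origin, and an SV40 early promoter driving the neomycin phosphotransferase gene with an SV40 poly(A) signal, which would allow G418 selection of transfected mammalian cells. Short hits to ble, lacI, bom and an HIV-1 LTR are fragments and probably reflect backbone remnants or annotation artefacts rather than functional elements.

The expression cassette uses the CMV immediate-early enhancer and promoter, followed by a T7 promoter. Next come the MS2 coat protein coding sequence, a single-HA-sized match to the HA tag and the HNRNPC open reading frame, and the unit ends with the bovine growth hormone polyadenylation signal. A reverse-oriented SP6 promoter lies just downstream of the insert. The MS2 coat protein binds a specific RNA stem-loop, so fusions of this kind are generally used in tethering assays, where the protein is recruited to a reporter mRNA carrying MS2 binding sites to test its effect on mRNA stability or translation. The HA tag allows detection or immunoprecipitation. The record itself states only mammalian expression as the purpose. Two sequence records are annotated, a sequencing result and a depositor-derived sequence differing by three nucleotides. They show the same feature set in the same order, apart from different numbering start points.
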