Addgene plasmid #148114: pcDNA3.1-MS2-HA-HshnRNPC1_Z
Purpose: Mammalian Expression of HshnRNPC1
Depositing lab: Elisa Izaurralde. Depositing organization: Max Planck Institute for Developmental Biology.
Backbone
  Vector backbone: Unknown
  Vector type: Mammalian Expression
Growth in bacteria
  Bacterial resistance: Ampicillin, 100 μg/mL
  Growth temperature: 37°C
  Growth strain: DH5alpha
  Copy number: High Copy
Gene/Insert
  Gene/Insert name: HshnRNPC1
  Species: H. sapiens (human)
  Entrez Gene: HNRNPC (a.k.a. C1, C2, HNRNP, HNRPC, SNRPC)
  Cloning method: Unknown
Terms and licenses: Academic/Nonprofit Terms; Industry Terms: Not Available to Industry
Depositor comments: sequence extracted from NCBI:NM_001077443.1 or Uniprot.: P07910-2 Plasmids from this collection were made available to the research community and donated after the lab closed. Please note that the sequence provided by the depositing laboratory may be theoretical/predicted or based on Sanger sequencing results. There may be discrepancies between sequencing results obtained by Addgene and the depositor sequence. If an Addgene verified sequence is not available, please contact before placing your order to request that our lab fully sequence the plasmid.
How to cite: pcDNA3.1-MS2-HA-HshnRNPC1_Z was a gift from Elisa Izaurralde (Addgene plasmid # 148114 ; http://n2t.net/addgene:148114 ; RRID:Addgene_148114)
